Addgene plasmid #118094: pSIRV-NF-kB-eCFP
Purpose: Flourescent reporter for NF-kB activity
Depositing lab: Peter Steinberger. Depositing organization: Medical University of Vienna. Publication: Assessment of costimulation and coinhibition in a triple parameter T cell reporter line: Simultaneous measurement of NF-kappaB, NFAT and AP-1. Jutz S, Leitner J, Schmetterer K, Doel-Perez I, Majdic O, Grabmeier-Pfistershammer K, Paster W, Huppa JB, Steinberger P. J Immunol Methods. 2016 Jan 15. pii: S0022-1759(16)30007-2. doi: 10.1016/j.jim.2016.01.007. PubMed 26780292.
Backbone
  Vector backbone: pSIRV
  Backbone size w/o insert (bp): 4878
  Total vector size (bp): 5598
  Vector type: Retroviral
Growth in bacteria
  Bacterial resistance: Ampicillin, 100 μg/mL
  Growth temperature: 37°C
  Growth strain: NEB Stable
  Growth instructions: Test 2-3 colonies to ensure the intact plasmid is selected.
  Copy number: High Copy
Gene/Insert
  Gene/Insert name: eCFP
  Species: Synthetic
  Insert size (bp): 720
  Promoter: minimal promoter with NF-kB responsive element
  Cloning method: Restriction Enzyme; 5′ cloning site Hind III (not destroyed); 3′ cloning site Not I (not destroyed)
  Sequencing primers: 5′ GAGGGTATATAATGGAAGCTCG
Terms and licenses: Academic/Nonprofit Terms; Industry Terms: Not Available to Industry
How to cite: pSIRV-NF-kB-eCFP was a gift from Peter Steinberger (Addgene plasmid # 118094 ; http://n2t.net/addgene:118094 ; RRID:Addgene_118094)
