[The description below was written by a language model from this plasmid's Addgene catalogue record and pLannotate feature annotations shown in this document.]
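Description:
pSIRV-NF-kB-eCFP is a self-inactivating Moloney murine leukemia virus (MMLV)-based retroviral vector that delivers a fluorescent transcriptional reporter for NF-κB activity into mammalian cells. It is propagated in E. coli as a high-copy plasmid through a ColE1/pUC-type origin and selected with ampicillin via the β-lactamase gene. Residual lac promoter/operator, CAP site and lacI fragments are cloning-vector remnants in the bacterial backbone. The catalogue lists a total size of about 5.6 kb, while the sequenced record annotated here is roughly 100 nt longer.

In the viral portion, a CMV enhancer/promoter is fused to a partial LTR at the 5′ end. This hybrid arrangement drives high-level production of genomic RNA in packaging cells. It is followed by the MMLV Ψ packaging signal, a truncated gag lacking its start codon, and a pol fragment containing the splice acceptor. The downstream LTR is annotated as U3-deleted, so after reverse transcription and integration the provirus should lack LTR promoter activity, which limits interference with the internal reporter cassette.

The cassette consists of a minimal promoter with an NF-κB responsive element controlling a 720 bp mammalian codon-optimized eCFP, cloned between HindIII and NotI. The feature table does not annotate the responsive element as such. The two short tandem matches labelled as HIV-1 LTR fragments just upstream of eCFP probably correspond to κB-type binding sites, though the record does not confirm this.

Transduced cells express cyan fluorescence when NF-κB is activated. The associated work used the reporter in a T cell line to measure NF-κB, NFAT and AP-1 signalling simultaneously when assessing costimulatory and coinhibitory pathways.
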