Features (pLannotate 1.2.2; 18 found; start..end, strand, type, name):
     87..390     +  enhancer       CMV enhancer: human cytomegalovirus immediate early enhancer
    391..594     +  promoter       CMV promoter: human cytomegalovirus (CMV) immediate early promoter
    590..770     +  LTR            3' LTR (ΔU3) (fragment): self-inactivating 3' long terminal repeat (LTR) from Moloney murine leukemia virus
    833..1190    +  misc_feature   MMLV Ψ: packaging signal of Moloney murine leukemia virus (MMLV)
   1255..1671    +  CDS            gag (truncated): truncated Moloney murine leukemia virus (MMLV) gag gene lacking the start codon
   1681..2055    +  misc_feature   pol region: Moloney murine leukemia virus (MMLV) pol region containing the splice acceptor site
   2080..2103    +  LTR            3' LTR (fragment): 3' long terminal repeat (LTR) from HIV-1
   2108..2131    +  LTR            3' LTR (fragment): 3' long terminal repeat (LTR) from HIV-1
   2330..3049    +  CDS            ECFP: enhanced CFP mammalian codon-optimized
   3120..3246    +  LTR            3' LTR (ΔU3) (fragment): self-inactivating 3' long terminal repeat (LTR) from Moloney murine leukemia virus
   3254..3427    +  LTR            3' LTR (ΔU3) (fragment): self-inactivating 3' long terminal repeat (LTR) from Moloney murine leukemia virus
   3538..3554    -  protein_bind   lac operator: The lac repressor binds to the lac operator to inhibit transcription in E. coli. This inhibition can be relieved by adding lactose or isopropyl-β-D-thiogalactopyranoside (IPTG). lac repressor encoded by lacI
   3562..3592    -  promoter       lac promoter: promoter for the E. coli lac operon
   3607..3628    -  protein_bind   CAP binding site: CAP binding activates transcription in the presence of cAMP. E. coli catabolite activator protein
   3641..3733    -  CDS            lacI (fragment): lac repressor; lacI; The lac repressor binds to the lac operator to inhibit transcription in E. coli. This inhibition can be relieved by adding lactose or isopropyl-β-D-thiogalactopyranoside (IPTG).
   3916..4504    -  rep_origin     ori: high-copy-number ColE1/pMB1/pBR322/pUC origin of replication
   4668..5528    -  CDS            AmpR: β-lactamase; bla; confers resistance to ampicillin, carbenicillin, and related antibiotics
   5529..5633    -  promoter       AmpR promoter: bla
>Addgene plasmid #118094 | pSIRV-NF-kB-eCFP | addgene full sequence | sequence record 399622 | Addgene NGS Result
TAAAGCATTTGACTTGTTCTATGCCCTAGTTATTAATAGTAATCAATTACGGGGTCATTAGTTCATAGCC
CATATATGGAGTTCCGCGTTACATAACTTACGGTAAATGGCCCGCCTGGCTGACCGCCCAACGACCCCCG
CCCATTGACGTCAATAATGACGTATGTTCCCATAGTAACGCCAATAGGGACTTTCCATTGACGTCAATGG
GTGGAGTATTTACGGTAAACTGCCCACTTGGCAGTACATCAAGTGTATCATATGCCAAGTACGCCCCCTA
TTGACGTCAATGACGGTAAATGGCCCGCCTGGCATTATGCCCAGTACATGACCTTATGGGACTTTCCTAC
TTGGCAGTACATCTACGTATTAGTCATCGCTATTACCATGGTGATGCGGTTTTGGCAGTACATCAATGGG
CGTGGATAGCGGTTTGACTCACGGGGATTTCCAAGTCTCCACCCCATTGACGTCAATGGGAGTTTGTTTT
GGCACCAAAATCAACGGGACTTTCCAAAATGTCGTAACAACTCCGCCCCATTGACGCAAATGGGCGGTAG
GCGTGTACGGTGGGAGGTCTATATAAGCAGAGCTCAATAAAAGAGCCCACAACCCCTCACTCGGCGCGCC
AGTCCTCCGATTGACTGAGTCGCCCGGGTACCCGTGTATCCAATAAACCCTCTTGCAGTTGCATCCGACT
TGTGGTCTCGCTGTTCCTTGGGAGGGTCTCCTCTGAGTGATTGACTACCCGTCAGCGGGGGTCTTTCATT
TGGGGGCTCGTCCGGGATCGGGAGACCCCTGCCCAGGGACCACCGACCCACCACCGGGAGGTAAGCTGGC
CAGCAACTTATCTGTGTCTGTCCGATTGTCTAGTGTCTATGACTGATTTTATGCGCCTGCGTCGGTACTA
GTTAGCTAACTAGCTCTGTATCTGGCGGACCCGTGGTGGAACTGACGAGTTCGGAACACCCGGCCGCAAC
CCTGGGAGACGTCCCAGGGACTTCGGGGGCCGTTTTTGTGGCCCGACCTGAGTCCAAAAATCCCGATCGT
TTTGGACTCTTTGGTGCACCCCCCTTAGAGGAGGGATATGTGGTTCTGGTAGGAGACGAGAACCTAAAAC
AGTTCCCGCCTCCGTCTGAATTTTTGCTTTCGGTTTGGGACCGAAGCCGCGCCGCGCGTCTTGTCTGCTG
CAGCATCGTTCTGTGTTGTCTCTGTCTGACTGTGTTTCTGTATTTGTCTGAAAATATGGGCCCGGGCCAG
ACTGTTACCACTCCCTTAAGTTTGACCTTAGGTCACTGGAAAGATGTCGAGCGGATCGCTCACAACCAGT
CGGTAGATGTCAAGAAGAGACGTTGGGTTACCTTCTGCTCTGCAGAATGGCCAACCTTTAACGTCGGATG
GCCGCGAGACGGCACCTTTAACCGAGACCTCATCACCCAGGTTAAGATCAAGGTCTTTTCACCTGGCCCG
CATGGACACCCAGACCAGGTCCCCTACATCGTGACCTGGGAAGCCTTGGCTTTTGACCCCCCTCCCTGGG
TCAAGCCCTTTGTACACCCTAAGCCTCCGCCTCCTCTTCCTCCATCCGCCCCGTCTCTCCCCCTTGAACC
TCCTCGTTCGACCCCGCCTCGATCCTCCCTTTATCCAGCCCTCACTCCTTCTCTAGGCGCCCCCATATGG
CCATATGAGATCTTATATGGGGCACCCCCGCCCCTTGTAAACTTCCCTGACCCTGACATGACAAGAGTTA
CTAACAGCCCCTCTCTCCAAGCTCACTTACAGGCTCTCTACTTAGTCCAGCACGAAGTCTGGAGACCTCT
GGCGGCAGCCTACCAAGAACAACTGGACCGACCGGTGGTACCTCACCCTTACCGAGTCGGCGACACAGTG
TGGGTCCGCCGACACCAGACTAAGAACCTAGAACCTCGCTGGAAAGGACCTTACACAGTCCTGCTGACCA
CCCCCACCGCCCTCAAAGTAGACGGCATCGCAGCTTGGATACACGCCGCCCACGTGAAGGCTGCCGACCC
CGGGGGTGGACCATCCTCTAGACTGCCGGATCCGGGGACTTTCCGCTTGGGGACTTTCCGCTGGGGACTT
TCCGCTGGGGACTTTCCGCTGGGGACTTTCCGAATTCAGCTTGAATAAAATGAATATTAGAAGCTGTTAG
AATAAGAGAAAATGACAGAGGAAAACTGAAAGGGAGAACTGAAAGTGGGAAATTCCTCTGAGGCAGAAAG
GACCATCCCTTATAAATAGCACAGGCCATGAAGGAAGATCATTCTCACTGCAGCCTTTGACAGCCTTTGC
CTCATCTTGAAGCTTCACCATGGTGAGCAAGGGCGAGGAGCTGTTCACCGGGGTGGTGCCCATCCTGGTC
GAGCTGGACGGCGACGTAAACGGCCACAAGTTCAGCGTGTCCGGCGAGGGCGAGGGCGATGCCACCTACG
GCAAGCTGACCCTGAAGTTCATCTGCACCACCGGCAAGCTGCCCGTGCCCTGGCCCACCCTCGTGACCAC
CCTGACCTGGGGCGTGCAGTGCTTCAGCCGCTACCCCGACCACATGAAGCAGCACGACTTCTTCAAGTCC
GCCATGCCCGAAGGCTACGTCCAGGAGCGCACCATCTTCTTCAAGGACGACGGCAACTACAAGACCCGCG
CCGAGGTGAAGTTCGAGGGCGACACCCTGGTGAACCGCATCGAGCTGAAGGGCATCGACTTCAAGGAGGA
CGGCAACATCCTGGGGCACAAGCTGGAGTACAACTACATCAGCCACAACGTCTATATCACCGCCGACAAG
CAGAAGAACGGCATCAAGGCCAACTTCAAGATCCGCCACAACATCGAGGACGGCAGCGTGCAGCTCGCCG
ACCACTACCAGCAGAACACCCCCATCGGCGACGGCCCCGTGCTGCTGCCCGACAACCACTACCTGAGCAC
CCAGTCCGCCCTGAGCAAAGACCCCAACGAGAAGCGCGATCACATGGTCCTGCTGGAGTTCGTGACCGCC
GCCGGGATCACTCTCGGCATGGACGAGCTGTACAAGTAAGCGGCCGCCAGCACAGTGGTCGATCGACGAT
AAAATAAAAGATTTTATTTAGTCTCCAGAAAAAGGGGGGAATGAAAGACCCCACCTGTAGGTTTGGCAAG
CTAGCTTAAGTAACGCCATTTTGCAAGGCATGGAAAAATACATAACTGAGAATAGAAAAGTTCAGATCAA
GGTCAGGAACAGATGGAACAGGGTCGCGTCCCGCAATAAAAGAGCCCACAACCCCTCACTCGGGGCGCCA
GTCCTCCGATTGACTGAGTCGCCCGGGTACCCGTGTATCCAATAAACCCTCTTGCAGTTGCATCCGACTT
GTGGTCTCGCTGTTCCTTGGGAGGGTCTCCTCTGAGTGATTGACTACCCGTCAGCGGGGGTCTTTCACAT
GCAGCATGTATCAAAATTAATTTGGTTTTTTTTCTTAAGTATTTACATTAAATGGCCATAGTAGTTCATT
ATGGACAGCGCAGAAAGAGCTGGGGAGAATTGTGAAATTGTTATCCGCTCACAATTCCACACAACATACG
AGCCGGAAGCATAAAGTGTAAAGCCTGGGGTGCCTAATGAGTGAGCTAACTCACATTAATTGCGTTGCGC
TCACTGCCCGCTTTCCAGTCGGGAAACCTGTCGTGCCAGCTGCATTAATGAATCGGCCAACGCGCGGGGA
GAGGCGGTTTGCGTATTGGGCGCTCTTCCGCTTCCTCGCTCACTGACTCGCTGCGCTCGGTCGTTCGGCT
GCGGCGAGCGGTATCAGCTCACTCAAAGGCGGTAATACGGTTATCCACAGAATCAGGGGATAACGCAGGA
AAGAACATGTGAGCAAAAGGCCAGCAAAAGGCCAGGAACCGTAAAAAGGCCGCGTTGCTGGCGTTTTTCC
ATAGGCTCCGCCCCCCTGACGAGCATCACAAAAATCGACGCTCAAGTCAGAGGTGGCGAAACCCGACAGG
ACTATAAAGATACCAGGCGTTTCCCCCTGGAAGCTCCCTCGTGCGCTCTCCTGTTCCGACCCTGCCGCTT
ACCGGATACCTGTCCGCCTTTCTCCCTTCGGGAAGCGTGGCGCTTTCTCATAGCTCACGCTGTAGGTATC
TCAGTTCGGTGTAGGTCGTTCGCTCCAAGCTGGGCTGTGTGCACGAACCCCCCGTTCAGCCCGACCGCTG
CGCCTTATCCGGTAACTATCGTCTTGAGTCCAACCCGGTAAGACACGACTTATCGCCACTGGCAGCAGCC
ACTGGTAACAGGATTAGCAGAGCGAGGTATGTAGGCGGTGCTACAGAGTTCTTGAAGTGGTGGCCTAACT
ACGGCTACACTAGAAGAACAGTATTTGGTATCTGCGCTCTGCTGAAGCCAGTTACCTTCGGAAAAAGAGT
TGGTAGCTCTTGATCCGGCAAACAAACCACCGCTGGTAGCGGTGGTTTTTTTGTTTGCAAGCAGCAGATT
ACGCGCAGAAAAAAAGGATCTCAAGAAGATCCTTTGATCTTTTCTACGGGGTCTGACGCTCAGTGGAACG
AAAACTCACGTTAAGGGATTTTGGTCATGAGATTATCAAAAAGGATCTTCACCTAGATCCTTTTGCGGCC
GGCCGCAAATCAATCTAAAGTATATATGAGTAAACTTGGTCTGACAGTTACCAATGCTTAATCAGTGAGG
CACCTATCTCAGCGATCTGTCTATTTCGTTCATCCATAGTTGCCTGACTCCCCGTCGTGTAGATAACTAC
GATACGGGAGGGCTTACCATCTGGCCCCAGTGCTGCAATGATACCGCGAGACCCACGCTCACCGGCTCCA
GATTTATCAGCAATAAACCAGCCAGCCGGAAGGGCCGAGCGCAGAAGTGGTCCTGCAACTTTATCCGCCT
CCATCCAGTCTATTAATTGTTGCCGGGAAGCTAGAGTAAGTAGTTCGCCAGTTAATAGTTTGCGCAACGT
TGTTGCCATTGCTACAGGCATCGTGGTGTCACGCTCGTCGTTTGGTATGGCTTCATTCAGCTCCGGTTCC
CAACGATCAAGGCGAGTTACATGATCCCCCATGTTGTGCAAAAAAGCGGTTAGCTCCTTCGGTCCTCCGA
TCGTTGTCAGAAGTAAGTTGGCCGCAGTGTTATCACTCATGGTTATGGCAGCACTGCATAATTCTCTTAC
TGTCATGCCATCCGTAAGATGCTTTTCTGTGACTGGTGAGTACTCAACCAAGTCATTCTGAGAATAGTGT
ATGCGGCGACCGAGTTGCTCTTGCCCGGCGTCAATACGGGATAATACCGCGCCACATAGCAGAACTTTAA
AAGTGCTCATCATTGGAAAACGTTCTTCGGGGCGAAAACTCTCAAGGATCTTACCGCTGTTGAGATCCAG
TTCGATGTAACCCACTCGTGCACCCAACTGATCTTCAGCATCTTTTACTTTCACCAGCGTTTCTGGGTGA
GCAAAAACAGGAAGGCAAAATGCCGCAAAAAAGGGAATAAGGGCGACACGGAAATGTTGAATACTCATAC
TCTTCCTTTTTCAATATTATTGAAGCATTTATCAGGGTTATTGTCTCATGAGCGGATACATATTTGAATG
TATTTAGAAAAATAAACAAATAGGGGTTCCGCGCACATTTCCCCGAAAAGTGCCACCAGCTTTGCTCTTA
GGAGTTTCCTAATACATCCCAAACTCAAATATA
